Addgene plasmid #44964: gfap:GFP-NUC
Depositing lab: Pamela Raymond. Depositing organization: University of Michigan. Publication: Late-stage neuronal progenitors in the retina are radial Muller glia that function as retinal stem cells. Bernardos RL, Barthel LK, Meyers JR, Raymond PA. J Neurosci. 2007 Jun 27;27(26):7028-40. 10.1523/JNEUROSCI.1624-07.2007 PubMed 17596452.
Backbone
  Vector backbone: pEGFP-1
  Backbone manufacturer: Clontech
  Backbone size w/o insert (bp): 4200
  Total vector size (bp): 11500
  Modifications to backbone: NLS ligated onto C-terminus of EGFP via BsrGI and NotI sites
  Vector type: Zebrafish transgenic targeting
Growth in bacteria
  Bacterial resistance: Kanamycin, 50 μg/mL
  Growth temperature: 37°C
  Growth strain: DH5alpha
  Copy number: Unknown
Gene/Insert
  Gene/Insert name: gfap regulatory elements (alt names: gfap 5' upstream and intronic regulator elements; gfap; glial fibrillary acid protein)
  Species: D. rerio (zebrafish)
  Insert size (bp): 7300
  Mutation: Contains only Intron1 (+497 to +4876) and 5'/Exon1 (-3000 to +19)
  GenBank ID: Exon 1: AY151288.1
  Entrez Gene: gfap (a.k.a. cb345, etID36982.3, gfapl, wu:fb34h11, wu:fk42c12, xx:af506734, zgc:110485)
  Promoter: gfap regulatory elements
  Tag / fusion protein: EGFP (C terminal on backbone)
  Cloning method: Restriction Enzyme; 5′ cloning site XhoI (not destroyed); 3′ cloning site SalI (not destroyed)
  Sequencing primers: 5′ pBR322ori-F; 3′ EGFP-N
Terms and licenses: Academic/Nonprofit Terms; Industry Terms: Not Available to Industry
Depositor comments: This plasmid encodes a nuclear-targeted EGFP reporter under the control of the regulatory elements in the 5' upstream and intronic regions of the glial-specific zebrafish gene glial fibrillary acid protein (gfap). It can be injected into zebrafish embryos to create germline transgenics.
How to cite: gfap:GFP-NUC was a gift from Pamela Raymond (Addgene plasmid # 44964)
