[The description below was written by a language model from this plasmid's Addgene catalogue record.]
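Description:
gfap:GFP-NUC is a zebrafish transgenesis reporter plasmid built on pEGFP-1, a promoterless EGFP vector in which expression of the fluorescent protein depends entirely on regulatory sequence cloned upstream of it. The plasmid is propagated in E. coli under kanamycin selection. The record lists a total size of about 11.5 kb, of which roughly 4.2 kb is backbone; copy number is not recorded, and no feature table is provided, so backbone elements beyond these fields cannot be confirmed here.

The roughly 7.3 kb insert consists of regulatory elements from the zebrafish glial fibrillary acidic protein gene (gfap), placed between the XhoI and SalI sites, both of which are retained. It is not the complete gene. It contains only the 5' upstream region with the start of exon 1 (positions -3000 to +19) and intron 1 (+497 to +4876), which together act as the promoter and enhancer sequences conferring glial-specific expression. The backbone was modified by ligating a nuclear localisation signal onto the C-terminus of EGFP through the BsrGI and NotI sites, so the reporter accumulates in the nucleus rather than filling the cytoplasm and the fine processes of glial cells, which generally makes individual labelled cells easier to resolve and count.

According to the depositor, the plasmid can be injected into zebrafish embryos to generate germline transgenic lines in which gfap-expressing glia carry nuclear EGFP. The associated publication concerns retinal Müller glia acting as late-stage neuronal progenitors and retinal stem cells, consistent with use of the reporter to identify and follow these cells.
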