>Addgene plasmid #44964 | gfap:GFP-NUC | addgene partial sequence | sequence record 63134 | EGFP-N 5'-CGTCGCCGTCCAGCTCGACCAG-3'
ATGGTGGCGACCGGTGGATCCCGGGCCCGCGGTACCGTCGACGAGGAACGCTGGGACTCCATGGTGGAGG
AGAATGAGATCGAGTGCGGGTGAACTCTGGGTTTTTATAGAGTTGATGTGGGGGGTGAGAGAGAGAGGGG
GGGTCTGATGGGGAGGGCAAAGGCCGAGGGGGTGTTTGTGAGCCCGCAATTGTTTGTGCTTGTCCAGCCA
GTCTCCTGACTGCCTCTTTTCACAGTGAGTCAGAGAAAATCCTATTCATACCCTGCTGGAACACAGAAAT
AGAGAGACTGAGATGGCATCAGCACTGATATTGGACTTTAATTCTCTCTTACCTCATGCTAAAGAGTTGG
TTTGCAGATCTTCTGAGTTACTCCGGGGTTGCTCTGCTTTCTCAGTCACAGTTTTGTTCTGTCTGGGAGT
TTAATGGTTTCAGAGAGCACAGGAGGTGATTACGTAATTCTTCATTATTAAAAGAAACTGGCGCTCCCTC
TTTTGTGCTGATCTGAGAACATCACACACATGCTCTTCAGCAGCACTGATTTATATCGGTTTAGCAGAAA
AATCATAGGAATTGATTTGTTTACTTGAACTCATGCTGGTTAAATGTTAAAGGGGTTATTCATCCAATAA
ACATTTTGCTTGTGTGCTCCATATCTGAGCACAATTTTAACATGCAAAGAAACATAATTAAAGAAAACTT
TCCTTATAAAGCTACTTTGAGATGTATTAATTAATTAATGGTGAAGAAGTGCAGCTTTTTTGCTAATTAA
TTTATAA
