>Addgene plasmid #44964 | gfap:GFP-NUC | addgene partial sequence | sequence record 63530 | EGFP-C
AGCTGTACAAGTCCGGACTCAGATCCCGAGCTGATCCAAAAAAGAAGAGAAAGGTAGATCCAAAAAAGAA
GAGAAAGGTAGATCCAAAAAAGAAGAGAAAGGTAGGATCCACCGGATCTAGATAAGCGGCCGCGACTCTA
GATCATAATCAGCCATACCACATTTGTAGAGGTTTTACTTGCTTTAAAAAACCTCCCACACCTCCCCCTG
AACCTGAAACATAAAATGAATGCAATTGTTGTTGTTAACTTGTTTATTGCAGCTTATAATGGTTACAAAT
AAAGCAATAGCATCACAAATTTCACAAATAAAGCATTTTTTTCACTGCATTCTAGTTGTGGTTTGTCCAA
ACTCATCAATGTATCTTAAGGCGTAAATTGTAAGCGTTAATATTTTGTTAAAATTCGCGTTAAATTTTTG
TTAAATCAGCTCATTTTTTAACCAATAGGCCGAAATCGGCAAAATCCCTTATAAATCAAAAGAATAGACC
GAGATAGGGT
[37 nt withheld, positions 501-537]
AAAGAACGTGGACTCCAACGTCAAAGG
[49 nt withheld, positions 565-613]
T
[91 nt withheld, positions 615-705]
G
[124 nt withheld, positions 707-830]
CAGGTGGCACTTTTCGGGGAA
