LOCUS       Exported 7732 bp ds-DNA circular SYN 12-MAY-2021
DEFINITION  synthetic circular DNA
ACCESSION   .
VERSION     .
KEYWORDS    gfap:GFP-NUC
SOURCE      synthetic DNA construct
  ORGANISM  synthetic DNA construct
REFERENCE   1 (bases 1 to 7732)
  AUTHORS   Bernardos RL, Barthel LK, Meyers JR, Raymond PA
  TITLE     Late-stage neuronal progenitors in the retina are radial Muller glia
            that function as retinal stem cells.
  JOURNAL   J Neurosci. 2007 Jun 27;27(26):7028-40.
  PUBMED    17596452
REFERENCE   2 (bases 1 to 7732)
  AUTHORS   .
  TITLE     Direct Submission
  JOURNAL   Exported May 12, 2021 from SnapGene Server 1.1.58
            http://www.snapgene.com
FEATURES             Location/Qualifiers
     source          1..7732
                     /organism="synthetic DNA construct"
                     /mol_type="other DNA"
     promoter        1..19
                     /label=SP6 promoter
                     /note="promoter for bacteriophage SP6 RNA polymerase"
     primer_bind     1..18
                     /label=SP6
                     /note="SP6 promoter, forward primer"
     regulatory      3147..3156
                     /regulatory_class="other"
                     /note="vertebrate consensus sequence for strong initiation
                     of translation (Kozak, 1987)"
     CDS             3153..3869
                     /codon_start=1
                     /product="enhanced GFP"
                     /label=EGFP
                     /translation="MVSKGEELFTGVVPILVELDGDVNGHKFSVSGEGEGDATYGKLTL
                     KFICTTGKLPVPWPTLVTTLTYGVQCFSRYPDHMKQHDFFKSAMPEGYVQERTIFFKDD
                     GNYKTRAEVKFEGDTLVNRIELKGIDFKEDGNILGHKLEYNYNSHNVYIMADKQKNGIK
                     VNFKIRHNIEDGSVQLADHYQQNTPIGDGPVLLPDNHYLSTQSALSKDPNEKRDHMVLL
                     EFVTAAGITLGMDELYK"
     CDS             3153..3869
                     /codon_start=1
                     /product="the original enhanced GFP (Yang et al., 1996)"
                     /label=EGFP
                     /note="mammalian codon-optimized"
                     /translation="MVSKGEELFTGVVPILVELDGDVNGHKFSVSGEGEGDATYGKLTL
                     KFICTTGKLPVPWPTLVTTLTYGVQCFSRYPDHMKQHDFFKSAMPEGYVQERTIFFKDD
                     GNYKTRAEVKFEGDTLVNRIELKGIDFKEDGNILGHKLEYNYNSHNVYIMADKQKNGIK
                     VNFKIRHNIEDGSVQLADHYQQNTPIGDGPVLLPDNHYLSTQSALSKDPNEKRDHMVLL
                     EFVTAAGITLGMDELYK"
     primer_bind     complement(3198..3219)
                     /label=EGFP-N
                     /note="EGFP, reverse primer"
     primer_bind     complement(3459..3478)
                     /label=EXFP-R
                     /note="For distinguishing EGFP variants, reverse primer"
     primer_bind     3806..3827
                     /label=EGFP-C
                     /note="EGFP, forward primer"
     CDS             3894..3914
                     /codon_start=1
                     /product="nuclear localization signal of SV40 (simian virus
                     40) large T antigen"
                     /label=SV40 NLS
                     /translation="PKKKRKV"
     CDS             3918..3938
                     /codon_start=1
                     /product="nuclear localization signal of SV40 (simian virus
                     40) large T antigen"
                     /label=SV40 NLS
                     /translation="PKKKRKV"
     CDS             3942..3962
                     /codon_start=1
                     /product="nuclear localization signal of SV40 (simian virus
                     40) large T antigen"
                     /label=SV40 NLS
                     /translation="PKKKRKV"
     polyA_signal    4105..4226
                     /label=SV40 poly(A) signal
                     /note="SV40 polyadenylation signal"
     primer_bind     complement(4142..4161)
                     /label=SV40pA-R
                     /note="SV40 polyA, reverse primer"
     primer_bind     4196..4215
                     /label=EBV-rev
                     /note="SV40 polyA terminator, reverse primer"
     rep_origin      complement(4233..4688)
                     /direction=LEFT
                     /label=f1 ori
                     /note="f1 bacteriophage origin of replication; arrow
                     indicates direction of (+) strand synthesis"
     primer_bind     complement(4370..4391)
                     /label=F1ori-F
                     /note="F1 origin, forward primer"
     primer_bind     4582..4601
                     /label=F1ori-R
                     /note="F1 origin, reverse primer"
     promoter        4715..4819
                     /gene="bla"
                     /label=AmpR promoter
     promoter        4821..5178
                     /label=SV40 promoter
                     /note="SV40 enhancer and early promoter"
     primer_bind     complement(4844..4864)
                     /label=pBABE 3'
                     /note="SV40 enhancer, reverse primer for pBABE vectors"
     rep_origin      5029..5164
                     /label=SV40 ori
                     /note="SV40 origin of replication"
     primer_bind     5091..5110
                     /label=SV40pro-F
                     /note="SV40 promoter/origin, forward primer"
     CDS             5213..6007
                     /codon_start=1
                     /gene="aph(3')-II (or nptII)"
                     /product="aminoglycoside phosphotransferase from Tn5"
                     /label=NeoR/KanR
                     /note="confers resistance to neomycin, kanamycin, and G418
                     (Geneticin(R))"
                     /translation="MIEQDGLHAGSPAAWVERLFGYDWAQQTIGCSDAAVFRLSAQGRP
                     VLFVKTDLSGALNELQDEAARLSWLATTGVPCAAVLDVVTEAGRDWLLLGEVPGQDLLS
                     SHLAPAEKVSIMADAMRRLHTLDPATCPFDHQAKHRIERARTRMEAGLVDQDDLDEEHQ
                     GLAPAELFARLKASMPDGEDLVVTHGDACLPNIMVENGRFSGFIDCGRLGVADRYQDIA
                     LATRDIAEELGGEWADRFLVLYGIAAPDSQRIAFYRLLDEFF"
     primer_bind     complement(5267..5286)
                     /label=Neo-R
                     /note="Neomycin resistance gene, reverse primer"
     primer_bind     5877..5896
                     /label=Neo-F
                     /note="Neomycin resistance gene, forward primer"
     regulatory      6207..6216
                     /regulatory_class="other"
                     /note="vertebrate consensus sequence for strong initiation
                     of translation (Kozak, 1987)"
     CDS             6213..6587
                     /codon_start=1
                     /gene="Sh ble from Streptoalloteichus hindustanus"
                     /product="antibiotic-binding protein"
                     /label=BleoR
                     /note="confers resistance to bleomycin, phleomycin, and
                     Zeocin(TM)"
                     /translation="MAKLTSAVPVLTARDVAGAVEFWTDRLGFSRDFVEDDFAGVVRDD
                     VTLFISAVQDQVVPDNTLAWVWVRGLDELYAEWSEVVSTNFRDASGPAMTEIGEQPWGR
                     EFALRDPAGNCVHFVAEEQD"
     rep_origin      6725..7313
                     /direction=RIGHT
                     /label=ori
                     /note="high-copy-number ColE1/pMB1/pBR322/pUC origin of
                     replication"
     primer_bind     7214..7233
                     /label=pBR322ori-F
                     /note="pBR322 origin, forward primer"
     primer_bind     7467..7484
                     /label=L4440
                     /note="L4440 vector, forward primer"
     protein_bind    7601..7622
                     /label=CAP binding site
                     /bound_moiety="E. coli catabolite activator protein"
                     /note="CAP binding activates transcription in the presence
                     of cAMP."
     promoter        7637..7667
                     /label=lac promoter
                     /note="promoter for the E. coli lac operon"
     protein_bind    7675..7691
                     /label=lac operator
                     /bound_moiety="lac repressor encoded by lacI"
                     /note="The lac repressor binds to the lac operator to
                     inhibit transcription in E. coli. This inhibition can be
                     relieved by adding lactose or
                     isopropyl-beta-D-thiogalactopyranoside (IPTG)."
     primer_bind     7680..7702
                     /label=M13/pUC Reverse
                     /note="In lacZ gene"
     primer_bind     7699..7715
                     /label=M13 rev
                     /note="common sequencing primer, one of multiple similar
                     variants"
     primer_bind     7699..7715
                     /label=M13 Reverse
                     /note="In lacZ gene. Also called M13-rev"
ORIGIN
        1 atttaggtga cactatagaa tactcaagct atgcatcaag cttggtaccg agctcggatc
       61 cactagtaac ggccgccagt gtgctggaat tccacctttg ggatgtagtt gaacgggaga
      121 tcaactgcat gatgctatca agtcaatatg gatcaaaatc tcaggaatat ttccaggacc
      181 ttattgaatc tatgccatga aggattaagg cagttctgaa aggggaaatg cggtttaacc
      241 cggtaatagc aaggtgtacc taataaagtg gccggtgagt gtatatattg ttattgtttc
      301 accttcagaa atgacatatc tagacaatag tttccttttt cttttttaat tattgtactt
      361 ctgtaagatt cttcaatgtt caatggtttt cttatgttaa aggcgcagag ctgtagtttt
      421 agtgaagtaa cagcattccg ttgaccaaag ctgacagatg aaggagagtc agttctgacc
      481 ttgcagttgt cagtcacaat taagcctggt ttggttacaa gttaaacgta gacctgcttg
      541 tggtcaggat catcctttaa aagaactaga tttgttttta acaatttgta accggtgtgc
      601 tctgaagtgt cttaaataaa gcatatagga agcaaagcag tgaaaaatgt tccttataat
      661 ctacgagcat tagcttaaat gtataaacaa aataatatta attgtgtgtt cagatcaaat
      721 ataggtattg ttacacctaa aataaaccca ttgctttaaa aaataattaa acacagtgta
      781 caatattagc atacttcctc tgacatctct aagtaaaaca agagctttca cgatttactc
      841 actgacccat cttacagcac ttctctgtga atttaggcca tcacaaatgc tgtgcccagt
      901 tctctgactg ggtttgacag tcgcccatct gtgtccagca gtctgatgag ctcatcctct
      961 gtaaatctgg ctggctgccg tgttgttttg tgtctgtccg tgagtctctc tggccttcat
     1021 acactcctct gctacttcat agactgttga tgagtgcaga ggccaaacca ttagtgcttt
     1081 tctttttttt tagacctcag taatgcacaa caatgcaaaa caagtagatt gagccttttg
     1141 ttctttggac tgagcatttg gttagaatag cttgaaggga tagttagaag atattttgaa
     1201 gggaaactaa aaacctgtta ccatttgaca tccaaagaag gaaaactaat atgattgagt
     1261 ggttacagat ttccaacact tttcaacata tattattttg tgttccacta aagaaacagt
     1321 caaatattat actgtcaacc aaagtactgc acttgactca aaaaagctct gcagcaagtt
     1381 gcctcttatt ctaggtcgag tcaacctttt tttctctctc tctgtcggtt cattcaaggt
     1441 tcagtaaatg atgacagaat tttcagcttt tattttgggt gaactaaccc tttatatatt
     1501 tgttgtaagt ttatttttct gtatattata aatatattag caacataatt ctaagctaca
     1561 cttgtaccca atcaagggtc acactttatt ttgatggtat gtttgtttga atttaagtta
     1621 cattgcatct acatgtcaac taattctcat tagattataa gaagactgtt aggttggggt
     1681 tagtgtaagt tgacatgtac ttgcaaagtt tctcagagtc agttaaatgt ctgttttgta
     1741 gcagtattaa cagatattaa gcacactgta tattaatact caaatgaacc gtcaaaataa
     1801 agtgttaccg taaaaattat ttccacatct caaggtagct ttatgaggaa agttttcttt
     1861 aagattagtt tcttcgaaca aacttgcatg ttaaatatgt gctcagatat ggggcacaca
     1921 gacaaaatgt ttattggacg aataacccct ttaacagtta accagcattt tttaaaggga
     1981 tagtcagaag atattttgaa ggaaactaaa aacctgtaac cattcgacaa tcgaagaagg
     2041 taaaagaaat atgatagagt agttacagtt tttcaacact ctttataata tattgtttag
     2101 tattcaactg aagaaatagt caaacacact gtaaaaaaag ttggtttaaa ttgactcaac
     2161 tttcaactca agtatagtac ttgacttgat ttaagttgag ttaactagac taaactaaaa
     2221 gcactaaaag cactgcggca agtcgccttt caattttagg ttgagtaaat tattattatt
     2281 tttttttaca gttcaggttc agtaaatgat aacataattt tcagttttgg gtgaactatc
     2341 cctttatata tttgttgtaa gttaattttt ctgtaaatta taaattaatt agcaaaaaag
     2401 ctgcacttct tcaccattaa ttaattaata catctcaaag tagctttata aggaaagttt
     2461 tctttaatta tgtttctttg catgttaaaa ttgtgctcag atatggagca cacaagcaaa
     2521 atgtttattg gatgaataac ccctttaaca tttaaccagc atgagttcaa gtaaacaaat
     2581 caattcctat gatttttctg ctaaaccgat ataaatcagt gctgctgaag agcatgtgtg
     2641 tgatgttctc agatcagcac aaaagaggga gcgccagttt cttttaataa tgaagaatta
     2701 cgtaatcacc tcctgtgctc tctgaaacca ttaaactccc agacagaaca aaactgtgac
     2761 tgagaaagca gagcaacccc ggagtaactc agaagatctg caaaccaact ctttagcatg
     2821 aggtaagaga gaattaaagt ccaatatcag tgctgatgcc atctcagtct ctctatttct
     2881 gtgttccagc agggtatgaa taggattttc tctgactcac tgtgaaaaga ggcagtcagg
     2941 agactggctg gacaagcaca aacaattgcg ggctcacaaa caccccctcg gcctttgccc
     3001 tccccatcag accccccctc tctctctcac cccccacatc aactctataa aaacccagag
     3061 ttcacccgca ctcgatctca ttctcctcca ccatggagtc ccagcgttcc tcgtcgacgg
     3121 taccgcgggc ccgggatcca ccggtcgcca ccatggtgag caagggcgag gagctgttca
     3181 ccggggtggt gcccatcctg gtcgagctgg acggcgacgt aaacggccac aagttcagcg
     3241 tgtccggcga gggcgagggc gatgccacct acggcaagct gaccctgaag ttcatctgca
     3301 ccaccggcaa gctgcccgtg ccctggccca ccctcgtgac caccctgacc tacggcgtgc
     3361 agtgcttcag ccgctacccc gaccacatga agcagcacga cttcttcaag tccgccatgc
     3421 ccgaaggcta cgtccaggag cgcaccatct tcttcaagga cgacggcaac tacaagaccc
     3481 gcgccgaggt gaagttcgag ggcgacaccc tggtgaaccg catcgagctg aagggcatcg
     3541 acttcaagga ggacggcaac atcctggggc acaagctgga gtacaactac aacagccaca
     3601 acgtctatat catggccgac aagcagaaga acggcatcaa ggtgaacttc aagatccgcc
     3661 acaacatcga ggacggcagc gtgcagctcg ccgaccacta ccagcagaac acccccatcg
     3721 gcgacggccc cgtgctgctg cccgacaacc actacctgag cacccagtcc gccctgagca
     3781 aagaccccaa cgagaagcgc gatcacatgg tcctgctgga gttcgtgacc gccgccggga
     3841 tcactctcgg catggacgag ctgtacaagt ccggactcag atcccgagct gatccaaaaa
     3901 agaagagaaa ggtagatcca aaaaagaaga gaaaggtaga tccaaaaaag aagagaaagg
     3961 taggatccac cggatctaga taagcggccg cgactctaga tcataatcag ccataccaca
     4021 tttgtagagg ttttacttgc tttaaaaaac ctcccacacc tccccctgaa cctgaaacat
     4081 aaaatgaatg caattgttgt tgttaacttg tttattgcag cttataatgg ttacaaataa
     4141 agcaatagca tcacaaattt cacaaataaa gcattttttt cactgcattc tagttgtggt
     4201 ttgtccaaac tcatcaatgt atcttaaggc gtaaattgta agcgttaata ttttgttaaa
     4261 attcgcgtta aatttttgtt aaatcagctc attttttaac caataggccg aaatcggcaa
     4321 aatcccttat aaatcaaaag aatagaccga gatagggttg agtgttgttc cagtttggaa
     4381 caagagtcca ctattaaaga acgtggactc caacgtcaaa ggnnnnnnnn nnnnnnnnnn
     4441 nnnnnnnnnn nnnnnnnnnn nnnnnnnnnn ntnnnnnnnn nnnnnnnnnn nnnnnnnnnn
     4501 nnnnnnnnnn nnnnnnnnnn nnnnnnnnnn nnnnnnnnnn nnnnnnnnnn nnnnnnnnnn
     4561 nnngnnnnnn nnnnnnnnnn nnnnnnnnnn nnnnnnnnnn nnnnnnnnnn nnnnnnnnnn
     4621 nnnnnnnnnn nnnnnnnnnn nnnnnnnnnn nnnnnnnnnn nnnnnnnnnn nnnnnnnnnn
     4681 nnnnnnnnca ggtggcactt ttcggggaaa tgtgcgcgga acccctattt gtttattttt
     4741 ctaaatacat tcaaatatgt atccgctcat gagacaataa ccctgataaa tgcttcaata
     4801 atattgaaaa aggaagagtc ctgaggcgga aagaaccagc tgtggaatgt gtgtcagtta
     4861 gggtgtggaa agtccccagg ctccccagca ggcagaagta tgcaaagcat gcatctcaat
     4921 tagtcagcaa ccaggtgtgg aaagtcccca ggctccccag caggcagaag tatgcaaagc
     4981 atgcatctca attagtcagc aaccatagtc ccgcccctaa ctccgcccat cccgccccta
     5041 actccgccca gttccgccca ttctccgccc catggctgac taattttttt tatttatgca
     5101 gaggccgagg ccgcctcggc ctctgagcta ttccagaagt agtgaggagg cttttttgga
     5161 ggcctaggct tttgcaaaga tcgatcaaga gacaggatga ggatcgtttc gcatgattga
     5221 acaagatgga ttgcacgcag gttctccggc cgcttgggtg gagaggctat tcggctatga
     5281 ctgggcacaa cagacaatcg gctgctctga tgccgccgtg ttccggctgt cagcgcaggg
     5341 gcgcccggtt ctttttgtca agaccgacct gtccggtgcc ctgaatgaac tgcaagacga
     5401 ggcagcgcgg ctatcgtggc tggccacgac gggcgttcct tgcgcagctg tgctcgacgt
     5461 tgtcactgaa gcgggaaggg actggctgct attgggcgaa gtgccggggc aggatctcct
     5521 gtcatctcac cttgctcctg ccgagaaagt atccatcatg gctgatgcaa tgcggcggct
     5581 gcatacgctt gatccggcta cctgcccatt cgaccaccaa gcgaaacatc gcatcgagcg
     5641 agcacgtact cggatggaag ccggtcttgt cgatcaggat gatctggacg aagagcatca
     5701 ggggctcgcg ccagccgaac tgttcgccag gctcaaggcg agcatgcccg acggcgagga
     5761 tctcgtcgtg acccatggcg atgcctgctt gccgaatatc atggtggaaa atggccgctt
     5821 ttctggattc atcgactgtg gccggctggg tgtggcggac cgctatcagg acatagcgtt
     5881 ggctacccgt gatattgctg aagagcttgg cggcgaatgg gctgaccgct tcctcgtgct
     5941 ttacggtatc gccgctcccg attcgcagcg catcgccttc tatcgccttc ttgacgagtt
     6001 cttctgaatt attaacgctt acaatttcct gatgcggtat tttctcctta cgcatctgtg
     6061 cggtatttca caccgcatca ggtggcactt ttcggggaaa tgtgcgcgga acccctattt
     6121 gtttattttt ctaaatacat tcaaatatgt atccgctcat gagacaataa ccctgataaa
     6181 tgcttcaata atagcacgtg aggagggcca ccatggccaa gttgaccagt gccgttccgg
     6241 tgctcaccgc gcgcgacgtc gccggagcgg tcgagttctg gaccgaccgg ctcgggttct
     6301 cccgggactt cgtggaggac gacttcgccg gtgtggtccg ggacgacgtg accctgttca
     6361 tcagcgcggt ccaggaccag gtggtgccgg acaacaccct ggcctgggtg tgggtgcgcg
     6421 gcctggacga gctgtacgcc gagtggtcgg aggtcgtgtc cacgaacttc cgggacgcct
     6481 ccgggccggc catgaccgag atcggcgagc agccgtgggg gcgggagttc gccctgcgcg
     6541 acccggccgg caactgcgtg cacttcgtgg ccgaggagca ggactgacac gtgctaaaac
     6601 ttcattttta atttaaaagg atctaggtga agatcctttt tgataatctc atgaccaaaa
     6661 tcccttaacg tgagttttcg ttccactgag cgtcagaccc cgtagaaaag atcaaaggat
     6721 cttcttgaga tccttttttt ctgcgcgtaa tctgctgctt gcaaacaaaa aaaccaccgc
     6781 taccagcggt ggtttgtttg ccggatcaag agctaccaac tctttttccg aaggtaactg
     6841 gcttcagcag agcgcagata ccaaatactg ttcttctagt gtagccgtag ttaggccacc
     6901 acttcaagaa ctctgtagca ccgcctacat acctcgctct gctaatcctg ttaccagtgg
     6961 ctgctgccag tggcgataag tcgtgtctta ccgggttgga ctcaagacga tagttaccgg
     7021 ataaggcgca gcggtcgggc tgaacggggg gttcgtgcac acagcccagc ttggagcgaa
     7081 cgacctacac cgaactgaga tacctacagc gtgagctatg agaaagcgcc acgcttcccg
     7141 aagggagaaa ggcggacagg tatccggtaa gcggcagggt cggaacagga gagcgcacga
     7201 gggagcttcc agggggaaac gcctggtatc tttatagtcc tgtcgggttt cgccacctct
     7261 gacttgagcg tcgatttttg tgatgctcgt caggggggcg gagcctatgg aaaaacgcca
     7321 gcaacgcggc ctttttacgg ttcctggcct tttgctggcc ttttgctcac atgttctttc
     7381 ctgcgttatc ccctgattct gtggataacc gtattaccgc ctttgagtga gctgataccg
     7441 ctcgccgcag ccgaacgacc gagcgcagcg agtcagtgag cgaggaagcg gaagagcgcc
     7501 caatacgcaa accgcctctc cccgcgcgtt ggccgattca ttaatgcagc tggcacgaca
     7561 ggtttcccga ctggaaagcg ggcagtgagc gcaacgcaat taatgtgagt tagctcactc
     7621 attaggcacc ccaggcttta cactttatgc ttccggctcg tatgttgtgt ggaattgtga
     7681 gcggataaca atttcacaca ggaaacagct atgaccatga ttacgccaag ct
//
